Addgene plasmid #136711: pISH-Olfr398
Purpose: Template to synthesize riboprobes for in situ hybridization (ISH) for Olfr821
Depositing lab: Peter Mombaerts. Depositing organization: Max Planck Research Unit for Neurogenetics. Publication: The Zonal Organization of Odorant Receptor Gene Choice in the Main Olfactory Epithelium of the Mouse. Zapiec B, Mombaerts P. Cell Rep. 2020 Mar 24;30(12):4220-4234.e5. doi: 10.1016/j.celrep.2020.02.110. PubMed 32209480.
Backbone
  Vector backbone: pGEM-T-Easy
  Vector type: in situ probe
Growth in bacteria
  Bacterial resistance: Ampicillin, 100 μg/mL
  Growth temperature: 37°C
  Growth strain: DH5alpha
  Copy number: High Copy
Gene/Insert
  Gene/Insert name: Olfr821
  Species: M. musculus (mouse)
  Mutation: ISH Probe insert
  Cloning method: Unknown
Terms and licenses: Academic/Nonprofit Terms; Industry Terms: Not Available to Industry
Depositor comments: ISH probe for mouse gene: Olfr821 aka MOR109-1
How to cite: pISH-Olfr398 was a gift from Peter Mombaerts (Addgene plasmid # 136711 ; http://n2t.net/addgene:136711 ; RRID:Addgene_136711)
