[The description below was written by a language model from this plasmid's Addgene catalogue record and pLannotate feature annotations shown in this document.]
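Description:
pISH-Olfr398 is a riboprobe template plasmid built on the pGEM-T-Easy cloning backbone, about 3.5 kb according to the full sequence record. It is maintained in E. coli from a high-copy ColE1/pUC-type origin and selected with ampicillin through the β-lactamase (AmpR) gene and its promoter. The backbone also carries an f1 phage origin, which allows single-stranded DNA production. Remnants of the lac region are present as well: a CAP site, the lac promoter and operator, and a lacZα fragment. In the parental vector these support blue/white screening, and here the cloned insert interrupts them.

The payload is a fragment of a mouse odorant receptor gene, placed between opposing SP6 and T7 bacteriophage promoters. The automated annotation detects roughly 480 bp of odorant receptor-like coding sequence. It labels this by similarity to human OR1F1, which reflects family homology rather than the true identity of the insert. A short adjacent hit to a hornet peptide is almost certainly spurious. With a phage promoter on each side, in vitro transcription from one promoter yields the antisense probe and transcription from the other yields the sense control. The record does not state which promoter gives which strand.

The record contains a naming inconsistency. The plasmid name refers to Olfr398, whereas the purpose, insert field and depositor comments all describe a probe for Olfr821 (also called MOR109-1). The feature table cannot resolve which receptor gene is actually present. The plasmid belongs to a set of in situ hybridization probes used to map the zonal expression of odorant receptor genes in the mouse main olfactory epithelium.
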