Features (pLannotate 1.2.2; 14 found; start..end, strand, type, name):
    415..507     +  CDS            lacI (fragment): lac repressor; lacI; The lac repressor binds to the lac operator to inhibit transcription in E. coli. This inhibition can be relieved by adding lactose or isopropyl-β-D-thiogalactopyranoside (IPTG).
    520..541     +  protein_bind   CAP binding site: CAP binding activates transcription in the presence of cAMP. E. coli catabolite activator protein
    556..586     +  promoter       lac promoter: promoter for the E. coli lac operon
    594..610     +  protein_bind   lac operator: The lac repressor binds to the lac operator to inhibit transcription in E. coli. This inhibition can be relieved by adding lactose or isopropyl-β-D-thiogalactopyranoside (IPTG). lac repressor encoded by lacI
    652..670     +  promoter       SP6 promoter: promoter for bacteriophage SP6 RNA polymerase
    682..753     +  CDS            VESPI_VESMG (fragment): Experimental evidence at protein level: Swiss-Prot protein existence level 1. Shows contractile activity on isolated ileum smooth muscle. From Vespa magnifica (Hornet).
    748..1230    +  CDS            OR1F1 (fragment): OR1F1_HUMAN - Also known as OLFMF, OR1F10, OR1F4, OR1F5, OR1F6, OR1F7, OR1F8, OR1F9. Experimental evidence at transcript level: Swiss-Prot protein existence level 2. Odorant receptor. From Homo sapiens (Human).
   1291..1309    -  promoter       T7 promoter: promoter for bacteriophage T7 RNA polymerase
   1312..1469    +  CDS            lacZα (fragment): LacZα fragment of β-galactosidase; lacZ fragment
   1473..1901    +  rep_origin     f1 ori (sequence partly withheld): f1 bacteriophage origin of replication; arrow indicates direction of (+) strand synthesis
   1929..1979    -  misc_feature   bom (fragment): basis of mobility region from pBR322
   2006..2110    +  promoter       AmpR promoter: bla
   2111..2971    +  CDS            AmpR: β-lactamase; bla; confers resistance to ampicillin, carbenicillin, and related antibiotics
   3142..232     +  rep_origin     ori (across the origin): high-copy-number ColE1/pMB1/pBR322/pUC origin of replication
>Addgene plasmid #136711 | pISH-Olfr398 | addgene full sequence | sequence record 273472 | Addgene NGS Result
GACCTACACCGAACTGAGATACCTACAGCGTGAGCTATGAGAAAGCGCCACGCTTCCCGAAGGGAGAAAG
GCGGACAGGTATCCGGTAAGCGGCAGGGTCGGAACAGGAGAGCGCACGAGGGAGCTTCCAGGGGGAAACG
CCTGGTATCTTTATAGTCCTGTCGGGTTTCGCCACCTCTGACTTGAGCGTCGATTTTTGTGATGCTCGTC
AGGGGGGCGGAGCCTATGGAAAAACGCCAGCAACGCGGCCTTTTTACGGTTCCTGGCCTTTTGCTGGCCT
TTTGCTCACATGTTCTTTCCTGCGTTATCCCCTGATTCTGTGGATAACCGTATTACCGCCTTTGAGTGAG
CTGATACCGCTCGCCGCAGCCGAACGACCGAGCGCAGCGAGTCAGTGAGCGAGGAAGCGGAAGAGCGCCC
AATACGCAAACCGCCTCTCCCCGCGCGTTGGCCGATTCATTAATGCAGCTGGCACGACAGGTTTCCCGAC
TGGAAAGCGGGCAGTGAGCGCAACGCAATTAATGTGAGTTAGCTCACTCATTAGGCACCCCAGGCTTTAC
ACTTTATGCTTCCGGCTCGTATGTTGTGTGGAATTGTGAGCGGATAACAATTTCACACAGGAAACAGCTA
TGACCATGATTACGCCAAGCTATTTAGGTGACACTATAGAATACTCAAGCTATGCATCCAACGCGTTGGG
AGCTCTCCCATATGGTCGACCTGCAGGCGGCCGCGAATTCACTAGTGATTTGTAGACCGCTGCACTATGG
TGCAGTCATGACACCCTGGCGCTGCTTTTTGTTGGTGGCTGCATCCTGGGCTGTGGCCCATCTGCACTCT
CTTCTACATACACTGCTCATCTCTGCTCTCACCTACCCTCCCTCTGCCCCAGTGCGCCACTTCTTTTGTG
ACATGACTGTAATGCTGAGCTTGGCAACCTCTGACACATCAGCTGCAGAGACTGCCATCTTCTCAGAGGG
GCTAACAGTGGTGTTGACCCCTCTGCTCCTCGTGTCCCTTTCCTATGCACGCATCCTTGTGGCAGTGCTT
GGAATTCGGACCACAGGAGGCCGGCACCGTGTCTTCTCCACCTGTGGGGCCCACCTGGTGGTAGTGTCAC
TTTTCTTTGGCTCAGTCCTCTCCGTCTACTTCCGTCCATCATCTGCCTACTCAGCTCGTTATGACCGCAT
GGCCAGTGTGGTCTATGCGGTAGTCACACCGACCTTGAACCAATCGAATTCCCGCGGCCGCCATGGCGGC
CGGGAGCATGCGACGTCGGGCCCAATTCGCCCTATAGTGAGTCGTATTACAATTCACTGGCCGTCGTTTT
ACAACGTCGTGACTGGGAAAACCCTGGCGTTACCCAACTTAATCGCCTTGCAGCACATCCCCCTTTCGCC
AGCTGGCGTAATAGCGAAGAGGCCCGCACCGATCGCCCTTCCCAACAGTTGCGCAGCCTGAATGGCGAAT
GG
[124 nt withheld, positions 1473-1596]
C
[91 nt withheld, positions 1598-1688]
A
[49 nt withheld, positions 1690-1738]
CCTTTGACGTTGGAGTCCACGTTCTTT
[37 nt withheld, positions 1766-1802]
ACCCTATCTCGGTCTATTCTTTTGATTTATAAGGGATTTTGCCGATTTCGGCCTATTGGTTAAAAAATGA
GCTGATTTAACAAAAATTTAACGCGAATTTTAACAAAATATTAACGCTTACAATTTCCTGATGCGGTATT
TTCTCCTTACGCATCTGTGCGGTATTTCACACCGCATCAGGTGGCACTTTTCGGGGAAATGTGCGCGGAA
CCCCTATTTGTTTATTTTTCTAAATACATTCAAATATGTATCCGCTCATGAGACAATAACCCTGATAAAT
GCTTCAATAATATTGAAAAAGGAAGAGTATGAGTATTCAACATTTCCGTGTCGCCCTTATTCCCTTTTTT
GCGGCATTTTGCCTTCCTGTTTTTGCTCACCCAGAAACGCTGGTGAAAGTAAAAGATGCTGAAGATCAGT
TGGGTGCACGAGTGGGTTACATCGAACTGGATCTCAACAGCGGTAAGATCCTTGAGAGTTTTCGCCCCGA
AGAACGTTTTCCAATGATGAGCACTTTTAAAGTTCTGCTATGTGGCGCGGTATTATCCCGTATTGACGCC
GGGCAAGAGCAACTCGGTCGCCGCATACACTATTCTCAGAATGACTTGGTTGAGTACTCACCAGTCACAG
AAAAGCATCTTACGGATGGCATGACAGTAAGAGAATTATGCAGTGCTGCCATAACCATGAGTGATAACAC
TGCGGCCAACTTACTTCTGACAACGATCGGAGGACCGAAGGAGCTAACCGCTTTTTTGCACAACATGGGG
GATCATGTAACTCGCCTTGATCGTTGGGAACCGGAGCTGAATGAAGCCATACCAAACGACGAGCGTGACA
CCACGATGCCTGTAGCAATGGCAACAACGTTGCGCAAACTATTAACTGGCGAACTACTTACTCTAGCTTC
CCGGCAACAATTAATAGACTGGATGGAGGCGGATAAAGTTGCAGGACCACTTCTGCGCTCGGCCCTTCCG
GCTGGCTGGTTTATTGCTGATAAATCTGGAGCCGGTGAGCGTGGGTCTCGCGGTATCATTGCAGCACTGG
GGCCAGATGGTAAGCCCTCCCGTATCGTAGTTATCTACACGACGGGGAGTCAGGCAACTATGGATGAACG
AAATAGACAGATCGCTGAGATAGGTGCCTCACTGATTAAGCATTGGTAACTGTCAGACCAAGTTTACTCA
TATATACTTTAGATTGATTTAAAACTTCATTTTTAATTTAAAAGGATCTAGGTGAAGATCCTTTTTGATA
ATCTCATGACCAAAATCCCTTAACGTGAGTTTTCGTTCCACTGAGCGTCAGACCCCGTAGAAAAGATCAA
AGGATCTTCTTGAGATCCTTTTTTTCTGCGCGTAATCTGCTGCTTGCAAACAAAAAAACCACCGCTACCA
GCGGTGGTTTGTTTGCCGGATCAAGAGCTACCAACTCTTTTTCCGAAGGTAACTGGCTTCAGCAGAGCGC
AGATACCAAATACTGTTCTTCTAGTGTAGCCGTAGTTAGGCCACCACTTCAAGAACTCTGTAGCACCGCC
TACATACCTCGCTCTGCTAATCCTGTTACCAGTGGCTGCTGCCAGTGGCGATAAGTCGTGTCTTACCGGG
TTGGACTCAAGACGATAGTTACCGGATAAGGCGCAGCGGTCGGGCTGAACGGGGGGTTCGTGCACACAGC
CCAGCTTGGAGCGAAC
